Addgene plasmid #24436: L4C/S330C
Depositing lab: Ron Vale. Depositing organization: University of California, San Francisco (UCSF). Publication: Controlling kinesin by reversible disulfide cross-linking. Identifying the motility-producing conformational change. Tomishige M, Vale RD. J Cell Biol. 2000 Nov 27. 151(5):1081-92. 10.1083/jcb.151.5.1081 PubMed 11086009.
Backbone
  Vector backbone: pET17b
  Backbone size w/o insert (bp): 3300
  Vector type: Bacterial Expression
Growth in bacteria
  Bacterial resistance: Ampicillin, 100 μg/mL
  Growth temperature: 37°C
  Growth strain: DH5alpha
  Copy number: High Copy
Gene/Insert
  Gene/Insert name: Kinesin (alt names: K560CLM-GFP; KIF5B)
  Species: H. sapiens (human)
  Insert size (bp): 1680
  Mutation: C7S/C65A/C168A/C174S/C294A/C330S/C421A,, L4C/S330C
  Entrez Gene: KIF5B (a.k.a. HEL-S-61, KINH, KNS, KNS1, UKHC)
  Tag / fusion protein: GFP (C terminal on insert); 6XHis (C terminal on insert)
  Cloning method: Restriction Enzyme
  Sequencing primers: 5′ T7, GFP-R; 3′ T7-term
Terms and licenses: Academic/Nonprofit Terms; Industry Terms: Not Available to Industry
Depositor comments: Note: this plasmid is wt at aa 330- i.e., Cys at 330 is present
How to cite: L4C/S330C was a gift from Ron Vale (Addgene plasmid # 24436 ; http://n2t.net/addgene:24436 ; RRID:Addgene_24436)
