[The description below was written by a language model from this plasmid's Addgene catalogue record.]
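Description:
L4C/S330C is a bacterial expression plasmid built on the pET17b backbone (about 3.3 kb without insert), carrying a roughly 1.7 kb insert that encodes a truncated form of human conventional kinesin heavy chain (KIF5B). It is a high-copy plasmid selected with ampicillin. No feature table is provided and the promoter is not stated outright. However, pET17b is a T7-promoter vector, and the listed T7 and T7-terminator sequencing primers fit an insert placed between those elements. Expression would therefore normally be driven in an E. coli host that supplies T7 RNA polymerase.

The insert is based on K560CLM-GFP, a "cysteine-light" kinesin in which native cysteines are replaced (C7S, C65A, C168A, C174S, C294A, C330S, C421A). The protein is fused at its C terminus to GFP, for fluorescence detection, and to a 6xHis tag, for metal-affinity purification. Two cysteines are then placed into this background at positions 4 and 330. As the depositor notes, residue 330 is cysteine in the wild-type protein, so "S330C" simply reverts the cysteine-light substitution, and the plasmid carries the native residue at that position.

The associated publication title points to reversible disulfide cross-linking of kinesin as the intended use. A defined cysteine pair of this kind lets two regions of the motor be tethered under oxidizing conditions and released by reduction, which helps identify the conformational change that produces motility. The record does not describe which structural elements these two positions lie in.
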