>Addgene plasmid #24436 | L4C/S330C | addgene partial sequence | sequence record 30371 | 24436 with hKIF5B-Fwd2 (ACGGAACAAAAGCTGAGTGG)
ATTGCTGGTAGTGAAAAGGTTAGTAAAACTGGAGCTGAAGGTGCTGTGCTGGATGAAGCTAAAAACANCA
NTCAAGGTCACTTTCTGCTCTTGGAAATGTTATTTCTGCTTTGGCTGAGGGTAGTACTTATGTTCCATAT
CGAGATAGTAAAATGACAAGAATCCTTCAAGATAGCCTAGGTGGCAACGCTAGAACCACTATTGTAATTT
GCTGCTCTCCATCATCATACAATGAGTCTGAAACAAAATCTACACTCTTATTTGGCCAAAGGGCCAAAAC
AATTAAGAACACAGTTTGTGTCAATGTGGAGTTAACTGCAGAACAGTGGAAAAAGAAGTATGAAAAAGAA
AAAGAAAAAAATAAGATCCTGCGGAACACTATTCAGTGGCTTGAAAATGAGCTCAACAGATGGCGTAATG
GGGAGACGGTGCCTATTGATGAACAGTTTGACAAAGAGAAAGCCAACTTGGAAGCTTTCACAGTGGATAA
AGATATTACTCTTACCAATGATAAACCAGCAACCGCAATTGGAGTTATAGGCAATTTTACTGATGCTGAA
AGAAGAAAGGCTGAAGAAGAAATTGCTAAATTATACAAACAGCTTGATGACAAGGATGAAGAAATTAACC
AGCAAAGTCAACTGGTAGAGAAGCTGAAGACGCAAATGTTGGATCAGGAGGAGCTTTTGGCNTCTACCAN
AAGGGATCAAGACAATATGCAAGCTGAGCTGAATCGCCTTCAANCAGAAAATGATGCCTCTAAAGAAGAA
GTGAAAAGAAGTTTTACAGGCCCTAGAAGAACTTGCTGTCAATTATGATCANGAAGTCTCAGGAAAGTTG
AAGACAAAACTAAGGAATATGAATTTGCTTAGTGATGAATTGAATCAG
