>Addgene plasmid #24436 | L4C/S330C | addgene partial sequence | sequence record 30372 | 24436 with T7-term
CGGGCTTGTTAGCAGCCGGAATCTGCTCGAGTTAATGGTGATGATGGTGATGTTTGTATAGTTCATCCAT
GCCATGTGTAATCCCAGCAGCTGTTACAAACTCAAGAAGGACCATGTGGTCTCTCTTTTCGTTGGGATCT
TTCGAAAGGGCAGATTGTGTGGACAGGTAATGGTTGTCTGGTAAAAGGACAGGGCCATCGCCAATTGGAG
TATTTTGTTGATAATGGTCTGCTAGTTGAACGCTTCCATCTTCAATGTTGTGTCTAATTTTGAAGTTAAC
TTTGATTCCATTCTTTTGTTTGTCTGCCATGATGTATACATTGTGTGAGTTATAGTTGTATTCCAATTTG
TGTCCAAGAATGTTTCCATCTTCTTTAAAATCAATACCTTTTAACTCGATTCTATTAACAAGGGTATCAC
CTTCAAACTTGACTTCAGCACGTGTCTTGTAGTTCCCGTCATCTTTGAAAAATATAGTTCTTTCCTGTAC
ATAACCTTCGGGCATGGCACTCTTGAAAAAGTCATGCTGTTTCATATGATCTGGGTATCTTGAAAAGCAT
TGAACACCATAAGTCAGAGTAGTGACAAGTGTTGGCCATGGAACAGGTAGTTTTCCAGTAGTGCAAATAA
ATTTAAGGGTAAGTTTTCCGTATGTTGCATCACCTTCACCCTCTCCACTGACAGAAAATTTGTGCCCATT
AACATCACCATCTAATTCAACAAGAATTGGGACAACTCCAGTGAAAAGTTCTTCTCCTTTACTCATGGTA
CCTTTTAGTAAAGATGCCATCATCTCAGCTGCTCGTTTTTTCTGGTGG
