>Addgene plasmid #24436 | L4C/S330C | addgene partial sequence | sequence record 30373 | 24436 with T7-term
TTCTTTCGGGCTTTGTTAGCAGCCGGATCTGCTCGAGTTAATGGTGATGATGGTGATGTTTGTATAGTTC
ATCCATGCCATGTGTAATCCCAGCAGCTGTTACAAACTCAAGAAGGACCATGTGGTCTCTCTTTTCGTTG
GGATCTTTCGAAAGGGCAGATTGTGTGGACAGGTAATGGTTGTCTGGTAAAAGGACAGGGCCATCGCCAA
TTGGAGTATTTTGTTGATAATGGTCTGCTAGTTGAACGCTTCCATCTTCAATGTTGTGTCTAATTTTGAA
GTTAACTTTGATTCCATTCTTTTGTTTGTCTGCCATGATGTATACATTGTGTGAGTTATAGTTGTATTCC
AATTTGTGTCCAAGAATGTTTCCATCTTCTTTAAAATCAATACCTTTTAACTCGATTCTATTAACAAGGG
TATCACCTTCAAACTTGACTTCAGCACGTGTCTTGTAGTTCCCGTCATCTTTGAAAAATATAGTTCTTTC
CTGTACATAACCTTCGGGCATGGCACTCTTGAAAAAGTCATGCTGTTTCATATGATCTGGGTATCTTGAA
AAGCATTGAACACCATAAGTCA
