>Addgene plasmid #24436 | L4C/S330C | addgene partial sequence | sequence record 30374 | 24436 with T7
TTTTGTTTAACTTTAAGAAGGAGATATACATATGGCGGACTGCGCCGAGTCTAATATTAAAGTGATGTGT
CGCTTCAGACCTCTCAACGAGTCTGAAGTGAACCGCGGCGACAAGTACATCGCCAAGTTTCAGGGAGAAG
ACACGGTCGTGATCGCGTCCAAGCCTTATGCATTTGATCGGGTGTTCCAGTCAAGCACATCTCAAGAGCA
AGTGTATAATGACGCCGCAAAGAAGATTGTTAAAGACGTCCTTGAAGGATATAATGGAACAATATTTGCA
TACGGCCAAACATCCTCTGGGAAGACACACACAATGGAGGGTAAACTTCATGATCCAGAAGGCATGGGAA
TTATTCCAAGAATAGTGCAAGATATTTTTAATTATATTTACTCCATGGATGAAAATTTGGAATTTCATAT
TAAGGTTTCATATTTTGAAATATATTTGGATAAGATAAGGGACCTGTTAGATGTTTCAAAGACCAACCTT
TCAGTTCATGAAGACAAAAACCGAGTTCCCTATGTAAAGGGAGCCACAGAGCGTTTTGTAAGTAGTCCAG
ATGAAGTTATGGATACAATAGATGAAGGAAAATCCAACAGACATGTAGCAGTTACAAATATGAATGAACA
TAGCTCTAGGAGTCACAGTATATTTCTTATTAATGTCAAACAAGAGAACACACAAACGGAACAAAAGCTG
AGTGGAAAACTTTATCTAGTTGATTTAGCTGGA
